>Addgene plasmid #1882 | Cdk2-DN | addgene partial sequence | sequence record 16967 | Bglob-pA-R 5'-ttttggcagagggaaaaaga-3'
CAGCCACCACCTTCTGATAGGCAGCCTGCACCTGAGGAGTGAATTCCTCGACGGATCCCTATCAGAGTCG
AAGATGGGGTACTGGCTTGGTCACATCCTGGAAGAAAGGGTGAGCCAGGGCTGCCTTGGCCGAAATCCGC
TTGTTAGGGTCGTAGTGCAGCATTTGCGATAACAAGCTCCGTCCATCTTCATCCAGGGGAGGTACAACTT
TACTAAAATCTTGCCGGGCCCACTTGGGGAAACTTGGCTTGTAATCAGGCATAGAAGTAACTCCTGGCCA
CACCACCTCATCTGGGGTCCCCAGAGTCCGAAAGATCCGGAAGAGCTGGTCAATCTCAGAATCTCCAGGG
AATAGGGCCCGGCGAGTCACCATCTCAGCAAAGATGCAGCCCAGGCTCCAGATGTCCACAGCTGTGGAAT
AATATTTGCAGCCCAGGAGGATTTCAGGAGCTCGGTACCACAGGGTCACCACCTCATGGGTGTAAGTACG
AACAGGGACTCCAAAAGCTCTGGCTAGTCCAAAGTTTGCTAGCTTGATGGCCCCCTCTGTGTTAATAAGC
AGATTCTGAGGTTTAAGGTCTCGGTGGAGGACCCGATGAGAATGGCAGAAAGCTAGGCCCTGGAGCAGCT
GGAACAGATAGCTCTTGATGAGGGGAAGAGGAATGCCAGTGAGAGCAGAGGCATCCATGAATTTCTTGAG
ATCTTGGTGCAGAAATTCAAAAACCAGGTAGAGTTTATTTTCTGTGTGAATGACATCCAGCAGCTTGACA
ATATTAGGATGGTTAAGCTCCTTAAGCAGAGAGATCTCTCGGATGGCAGTACTGGGCACACCCTCAGTCT
CA
