[The description below was written by a language model from this plasmid's Addgene catalogue record.]
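Description:
Cdk2-DN is a mammalian expression plasmid built on the pCMV-neo-Bam backbone (about 6.55 kb without insert) that carries a roughly 900 bp human CDK2 (cyclin-dependent kinase 2) coding insert bearing the D146N substitution, recorded as a dominant-negative mutation. The insert was placed by restriction cloning into a BamHI site, and both flanking BamHI sites remain intact, so the fragment can be released again with that single enzyme; because the same site is used at both ends, orientation is not enforced by the cloning strategy itself. The plasmid is maintained in bacteria as a high-copy construct under ampicillin selection, and it carries a neomycin resistance marker allowing G418 selection of transfected mammalian cells.

The record does not explicitly list the promoter or other regulatory elements, and no feature table is provided. The backbone name implies CMV-driven expression, and the recommended sequencing primers, which anneal in a beta-globin intron upstream and a beta-globin polyadenylation region downstream, suggest that the insert sits between these processing elements, an arrangement commonly used to improve transcript splicing and stability. No epitope tag is recorded for this construct.

A dominant-negative kinase of this kind is generally expected to retain the ability to associate with its normal partners, such as cyclins, while lacking catalytic activity, thereby interfering with the endogenous enzyme. Consistent with the associated study on the distinct roles of cyclin-dependent kinases in cell cycle control, the construct is used to inhibit CDK2 function in transfected mammalian cells and assess the consequences for cell cycle progression, either transiently or after G418 selection.
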