Addgene plasmid #1882: Cdk2-DN
Depositing lab: Sander van den Heuvel. Publication: Distinct roles for cyclin-dependent kinases in cell cycle control. van den Heuvel S, Harlow E. Science 1993 Dec 24;262(5142):2050-4. 10.1126/science.8266103 PubMed 8266103.
Backbone
  Vector backbone: pCMV-neo-Bam
  Backbone size w/o insert (bp): 6550
  Vector type: Mammalian Expression
  Selectable markers: Neomycin (select with G418)
Growth in bacteria
  Bacterial resistance: Ampicillin, 100 μg/mL
  Growth temperature: 37°C
  Growth strain: DH5alpha
  Copy number: High Copy
Gene/Insert
  Gene/Insert name: Cdk2 (alt name: cyclin-dependent kinase 2)
  Species: H. sapiens (human)
  Insert size (bp): 900
  Mutation: D146N, dominant negative
  Entrez Gene: CDK2 (a.k.a. CDKN2, p33(CDK2))
  Cloning method: Restriction Enzyme; 5′ cloning site BamHI (not destroyed); 3′ cloning site BamHI (not destroyed)
  Sequencing primers: 5′ Bglob-intron-F; 3′ Bglob-pA-R
Terms and licenses: Academic/Nonprofit Terms; Industry Terms: Not Available to Industry
Depositor comments: See scanned map.
How to cite: Cdk2-DN was a gift from Sander van den Heuvel (Addgene plasmid # 1882 ; http://n2t.net/addgene:1882 ; RRID:Addgene_1882)
